>Addgene plasmid #173696 | pX459-dNrg1 | depositor full sequence | sequence record 337120 | pX459-dNrg1 sequence 9178 bps
GAGGGCCTATTTCCCATGATTCCTTCATATTTGCATATACGATACAAGGCTGTTAGAGAGATAATTGGAA
TTAATTTGACTGTAAACACAAAGATATTAGTACAAAATACGTGACGTAGAAAGTAATAATTTCTTGGGTA
GTTTGCAGTTTTAAAATTATGTTTTAAAATGGACTATCATATGCTTACCGTAACTTGAAAGTATTTCGAT
TTCTTGGCTTTATATATCTTGTGGAAAGGACGAAACACCGGAATGGAGGCGAGTGCTTCAGTTTTAGAGC
TAGAAATAGCAAGTTAAAATAAGGCTAGTCCGTTATCAACTTGAAAAAGTGGCACCGAGTCGGTGCTTTT
TTGTTTTAGAGCTAGAAATAGCAAGTTAAAATAAGGCTAGTCCGTTTTTAGCGCGTGCGCCAATTCTGCA
GACAAATGGCTCTAGAGGTACCCGTTACATAACTTACGGTAAATGGCCCGCCTGGCTGACCGCCCAACGA
CCCCCGCCCATTGACGTCAATAGTAACGCCAATAGGGACTTTCCATTGACGTCAATGGGTGGAGTATTTA
CGGTAAACTGCCCACTTGGCAGTACATCAAGTGTATCATATGCCAAGTACGCCCCCTATTGACGTCAATG
ACGGTAAATGGCCCGCCTGGCATTGTGCCCAGTACATGACCTTATGGGACTTTCCTACTTGGCAGTACAT
CTACGTATTAGTCATCGCTATTACCATGGTCGAGGTGAGCCCCACGTTCTGCTTCACTCTCCCCATCTCC
CCCCCCTCCCCACCCCCAATTTTGTATTTATTTATTTTTTAATTATTTTGTGCAGCGATGGGGGCGGGGG
GGGGGGGGGGGCGCGCGCCAGGCGGGGCGGGGCGGGGCGAGGGGCGGGGCGGGGCGAGGCGGAGAGGTGC
GGCGGCAGCCAATCAGAGCGGCGCGCTCCGAAAGTTTCCTTTTATGGCGAGGCGGCGGCGGCGGCGGCCC
TATAAAAAGCGAAGCGCGCGGCGGGCGGGAGTCGCTGCGACGCTGCCTTCGCCCCGTGCCCCGCTCCGCC
GCCGCCTCGCGCCGCCCGCCCCGGCTCTGACTGACCGCGTTACTCCCACAGGTGAGCGGGCGGGACGGCC
CTTCTCCTCCGGGCTGTAATTAGCTGAGCAAGAGGTAAGGGTTTAAGGGATGGTTGGTTGGTGGGGTATT
AATGTTTAATTACCTGGAGCACCTGCCTGAAATCACTTTTTTTCAGGTTGGACCGGTGCCACCATGGACT
ATAAGGACCACGACGGAGACTACAAGGATCATGATATTGATTACAAAGACGATGACGATAAGATGGCCCC
AAAGAAGAAGCGGAAGGTCGGTATCCACGGAGTCCCAGCAGCCGACAAGAAGTACAGCATCGGCCTGGAC
ATCGGCACCAACTCTGTGGGCTGGGCCGTGATCACCGACGAGTACAAGGTGCCCAGCAAGAAATTCAAGG
TGCTGGGCAACACCGACCGGCACAGCATCAAGAAGAACCTGATCGGAGCCCTGCTGTTCGACAGCGGCGA
AACAGCCGAGGCCACCCGGCTGAAGAGAACCGCCAGAAGAAGATACACCAGACGGAAGAACCGGATCTGC
TATCTGCAAGAGATCTTCAGCAACGAGATGGCCAAGGTGGACGACAGCTTCTTCCACAGACTGGAAGAGT
CCTTCCTGGTGGAAGAGGATAAGAAGCACGAGCGGCACCCCATCTTCGGCAACATCGTGGACGAGGTGGC
CTACCACGAGAAGTACCCCACCATCTACCACCTGAGAAAGAAACTGGTGGACAGCACCGACAAGGCCGAC
CTGCGGCTGATCTATCTGGCCCTGGCCCACATGATCAAGTTCCGGGGCCACTTCCTGATCGAGGGCGACC
TGAACCCCGACAACAGCGACGTGGACAAGCTGTTCATCCAGCTGGTGCAGACCTACAACCAGCTGTTCGA
GGAAAACCCCATCAACGCCAGCGGCGTGGACGCCAAGGCCATCCTGTCTGCCAGACTGAGCAAGAGCAGA
CGGCTGGAAAATCTGATCGCCCAGCTGCCCGGCGAGAAGAAGAATGGCCTGTTCGGAAACCTGATTGCCC
TGAGCCTGGGCCTGACCCCCAACTTCAAGAGCAACTTCGACCTGGCCGAGGATGCCAAACTGCAGCTGAG
CAAGGACACCTACGACGACGACCTGGACAACCTGCTGGCCCAGATCGGCGACCAGTACGCCGACCTGTTT
CTGGCCGCCAAGAACCTGTCCGACGCCATCCTGCTGAGCGACATCCTGAGAGTGAACACCGAGATCACCA
AGGCCCCCCTGAGCGCCTCTATGATCAAGAGATACGACGAGCACCACCAGGACCTGACCCTGCTGAAAGC
TCTCGTGCGGCAGCAGCTGCCTGAGAAGTACAAAGAGATTTTCTTCGACCAGAGCAAGAACGGCTACGCC
GGCTACATTGACGGCGGAGCCAGCCAGGAAGAGTTCTACAAGTTCATCAAGCCCATCCTGGAAAAGATGG
ACGGCACCGAGGAACTGCTCGTGAAGCTGAACAGAGAGGACCTGCTGCGGAAGCAGCGGACCTTCGACAA
CGGCAGCATCCCCCACCAGATCCACCTGGGAGAGCTGCACGCCATTCTGCGGCGGCAGGAAGATTTTTAC
CCATTCCTGAAGGACAACCGGGAAAAGATCGAGAAGATCCTGACCTTCCGCATCCCCTACTACGTGGGCC
CTCTGGCCAGGGGAAACAGCAGATTCGCCTGGATGACCAGAAAGAGCGAGGAAACCATCACCCCCTGGAA
CTTCGAGGAAGTGGTGGACAAGGGCGCTTCCGCCCAGAGCTTCATCGAGCGGATGACCAACTTCGATAAG
AACCTGCCCAACGAGAAGGTGCTGCCCAAGCACAGCCTGCTGTACGAGTACTTCACCGTGTATAACGAGC
TGACCAAAGTGAAATACGTGACCGAGGGAATGAGAAAGCCCGCCTTCCTGAGCGGCGAGCAGAAAAAGGC
CATCGTGGACCTGCTGTTCAAGACCAACCGGAAAGTGACCGTGAAGCAGCTGAAAGAGGACTACTTCAAG
AAAATCGAGTGCTTCGACTCCGTGGAAATCTCCGGCGTGGAAGATCGGTTCAACGCCTCCCTGGGCACAT
ACCACGATCTGCTGAAAATTATCAAGGACAAGGACTTCCTGGACAATGAGGAAAACGAGGACATTCTGGA
AGATATCGTGCTGACCCTGACACTGTTTGAGGACAGAGAGATGATCGAGGAACGGCTGAAAACCTATGCC
CACCTGTTCGACGACAAAGTGATGAAGCAGCTGAAGCGGCGGAGATACACCGGCTGGGGCAGGCTGAGCC
GGAAGCTGATCAACGGCATCCGGGACAAGCAGTCCGGCAAGACAATCCTGGATTTCCTGAAGTCCGACGG
CTTCGCCAACAGAAACTTCATGCAGCTGATCCACGACGACAGCCTGACCTTTAAAGAGGACATCCAGAAA
GCCCAGGTGTCCGGCCAGGGCGATAGCCTGCACGAGCACATTGCCAATCTGGCCGGCAGCCCCGCCATTA
AGAAGGGCATCCTGCAGACAGTGAAGGTGGTGGACGAGCTCGTGAAAGTGATGGGCCGGCACAAGCCCGA
GAACATCGTGATCGAAATGGCCAGAGAGAACCAGACCACCCAGAAGGGACAGAAGAACAGCCGCGAGAGA
ATGAAGCGGATCGAAGAGGGCATCAAAGAGCTGGGCAGCCAGATCCTGAAAGAACACCCCGTGGAAAACA
CCCAGCTGCAGAACGAGAAGCTGTACCTGTACTACCTGCAGAATGGGCGGGATATGTACGTGGACCAGGA
ACTGGACATCAACCGGCTGTCCGACTACGATGTGGACCATATCGTGCCTCAGAGCTTTCTGAAGGACGAC
TCCATCGACAACAAGGTGCTGACCAGAAGCGACAAGAACCGGGGCAAGAGCGACAACGTGCCCTCCGAAG
AGGTCGTGAAGAAGATGAAGAACTACTGGCGGCAGCTGCTGAACGCCAAGCTGATTACCCAGAGAAAGTT
CGACAATCTGACCAAGGCCGAGAGAGGCGGCCTGAGCGAACTGGATAAGGCCGGCTTCATCAAGAGACAG
CTGGTGGAAACCCGGCAGATCACAAAGCACGTGGCACAGATCCTGGACTCCCGGATGAACACTAAGTACG
ACGAGAATGACAAGCTGATCCGGGAAGTGAAAGTGATCACCCTGAAGTCCAAGCTGGTGTCCGATTTCCG
GAAGGATTTCCAGTTTTACAAAGTGCGCGAGATCAACAACTACCACCACGCCCACGACGCCTACCTGAAC
GCCGTCGTGGGAACCGCCCTGATCAAAAAGTACCCTAAGCTGGAAAGCGAGTTCGTGTACGGCGACTACA
AGGTGTACGACGTGCGGAAGATGATCGCCAAGAGCGAGCAGGAAATCGGCAAGGCTACCGCCAAGTACTT
CTTCTACAGCAACATCATGAACTTTTTCAAGACCGAGATTACCCTGGCCAACGGCGAGATCCGGAAGCGG
CCTCTGATCGAGACAAACGGCGAAACCGGGGAGATCGTGTGGGATAAGGGCCGGGATTTTGCCACCGTGC
GGAAAGTGCTGAGCATGCCCCAAGTGAATATCGTGAAAAAGACCGAGGTGCAGACAGGCGGCTTCAGCAA
AGAGTCTATCCTGCCCAAGAGGAACAGCGATAAGCTGATCGCCAGAAAGAAGGACTGGGACCCTAAGAAG
TACGGCGGCTTCGACAGCCCCACCGTGGCCTATTCTGTGCTGGTGGTGGCCAAAGTGGAAAAGGGCAAGT
CCAAGAAACTGAAGAGTGTGAAAGAGCTGCTGGGGATCACCATCATGGAAAGAAGCAGCTTCGAGAAGAA
TCCCATCGACTTTCTGGAAGCCAAGGGCTACAAAGAAGTGAAAAAGGACCTGATCATCAAGCTGCCTAAG
TACTCCCTGTTCGAGCTGGAAAACGGCCGGAAGAGAATGCTGGCCTCTGCCGGCGAACTGCAGAAGGGAA
ACGAACTGGCCCTGCCCTCCAAATATGTGAACTTCCTGTACCTGGCCAGCCACTATGAGAAGCTGAAGGG
CTCCCCCGAGGATAATGAGCAGAAACAGCTGTTTGTGGAACAGCACAAGCACTACCTGGACGAGATCATC
GAGCAGATCAGCGAGTTCTCCAAGAGAGTGATCCTGGCCGACGCTAATCTGGACAAAGTGCTGTCCGCCT
ACAACAAGCACCGGGATAAGCCCATCAGAGAGCAGGCCGAGAATATCATCCACCTGTTTACCCTGACCAA
TCTGGGAGCCCCTGCCGCCTTCAAGTACTTTGACACCACCATCGACCGGAAGAGGTACACCAGCACCAAA
GAGGTGCTGGACGCCACCCTGATCCACCAGAGCATCACCGGCCTGTACGAGACACGGATCGACCTGTCTC
AGCTGGGAGGCGACAAAAGGCCGGCGGCCACGAAAAAGGCCGGCCAGGCAAAAAAGAAAAAGGAATTCGG
CAGTGGAGAGGGCAGAGGAAGTCTGCTAACATGCGGTGACGTCGAGGAGAATCCTGGCCCAATGACCGAG
TACAAGCCCACGGTGCGCCTCGCCACCCGCGACGACGTCCCCAGGGCCGTACGCACCCTCGCCGCCGCGT
TCGCCGACTACCCCGCCACGCGCCACACCGTCGATCCGGACCGCCACATCGAGCGGGTCACCGAGCTGCA
AGAACTCTTCCTCACGCGCGTCGGGCTCGACATCGGCAAGGTGTGGGTCGCGGACGACGGCGCCGCGGTG
GCGGTCTGGACCACGCCGGAGAGCGTCGAAGCGGGGGCGGTGTTCGCCGAGATCGGCCCGCGCATGGCCG
AGTTGAGCGGTTCCCGGCTGGCCGCGCAGCAACAGATGGAAGGCCTCCTGGCGCCGCACCGGCCCAAGGA
GCCCGCGTGGTTCCTGGCCACCGTCGGCGTCTCGCCCGACCACCAGGGCAAGGGTCTGGGCAGCGCCGTC
GTGCTCCCCGGAGTGGAGGCGGCCGAGCGCGCCGGGGTGCCCGCCTTCCTGGAGACCTCCGCGCCCCACA
ACCTCCCCTTCTACGAGCGGCTCGGCTTCACCGTCACCGCCGACGTCGAGGTGCCCGAAGGACCGCGCAC
CTGGTGCATGACCCGCAAGCCCGGTGCCTGAGAATTCTAACTAGAGCTCGCTGATCAGCCTCGACTGTGC
CTTCTAGTTGCCAGCCATCTGTTGTTTGCCCCTCCCCCGTGCCTTCCTTGACCCTGGAAGGTGCCACTCC
CACTGTCCTTTCCTAATAAAATGAGGAAATTGCATCGCATTGTCTGAGTAGGTGTCATTCTATTCTGGGG
GGTGGGGTGGGGCAGGACAGCAAGGGGGAGGATTGGGAAGAGAATAGCAGGCATGCTGGGGAGCGGCCGC
AGGAACCCCTAGTGATGGAGTTGGCCACTCCCTCTCTGCGCGCTCGCTCGCTCACTGAGGCCGGGCGACC
AAAGGTCGCCCGACGCCCGGGCTTTGCCCGGGCGGCCTCAGTGAGCGAGCGAGCGCGCAGCTGCCTGCAG
GGGCGCCTGATGCGGTATTTTCTCCTTACGCATCTGTGCGGTATTTCACACCGCATA
[142 nt withheld, positions 6638-6779]
C
[141 nt withheld, positions 6781-6921]
CCTTTGACGTTGGAGTCCACGTTCTTT
[37 nt withheld, positions 6949-6985]
ACCCTATCTCGGGCTATTCTTTTGATTTATAAGGGATTTTGCCGATTTCGGCCTATTGGTTAAAAAATGA
GCTGATTTAACAAAAATTTAACGCGAATTTTAACAAAATATTAACGTTTACAATTTTATGGTGCACTCTC
AGTACAATCTGCTCTGATGCCGCATAGTTAAGCCAGCCCCGACACCCGCCAACACCCGCTGACGCGCCCT
GACGGGCTTGTCTGCTCCCGGCATCCGCTTACAGACAAGCTGTGACCGTCTCCGGGAGCTGCATGTGTCA
GAGGTTTTCACCGTCATCACCGAAACGCGCGAGACGAAAGGGCCTCGTGATACGCCTATTTTTATAGGTT
AATGTCATGATAATAATGGTTTCTTAGACGTCAGGTGGCACTTTTCGGGGAAATGTGCGCGGAACCCCTA
TTTGTTTATTTTTCTAAATACATTCAAATATGTATCCGCTCATGAGACAATAACCCTGATAAATGCTTCA
ATAATATTGAAAAAGGAAGAGTATGAGTATTCAACATTTCCGTGTCGCCCTTATTCCCTTTTTTGCGGCA
TTTTGCCTTCCTGTTTTTGCTCACCCAGAAACGCTGGTGAAAGTAAAAGATGCTGAAGATCAGTTGGGTG
CACGAGTGGGTTACATCGAACTGGATCTCAACAGCGGTAAGATCCTTGAGAGTTTTCGCCCCGAAGAACG
TTTTCCAATGATGAGCACTTTTAAAGTTCTGCTATGTGGCGCGGTATTATCCCGTATTGACGCCGGGCAA
GAGCAACTCGGTCGCCGCATACACTATTCTCAGAATGACTTGGTTGAGTACTCACCAGTCACAGAAAAGC
ATCTTACGGATGGCATGACAGTAAGAGAATTATGCAGTGCTGCCATAACCATGAGTGATAACACTGCGGC
CAACTTACTTCTGACAACGATCGGAGGACCGAAGGAGCTAACCGCTTTTTTGCACAACATGGGGGATCAT
GTAACTCGCCTTGATCGTTGGGAACCGGAGCTGAATGAAGCCATACCAAACGACGAGCGTGACACCACGA
TGCCTGTAGCAATGGCAACAACGTTGCGCAAACTATTAACTGGCGAACTACTTACTCTAGCTTCCCGGCA
ACAATTAATAGACTGGATGGAGGCGGATAAAGTTGCAGGACCACTTCTGCGCTCGGCCCTTCCGGCTGGC
TGGTTTATTGCTGATAAATCTGGAGCCGGTGAGCGTGGAAGCCGCGGTATCATTGCAGCACTGGGGCCAG
ATGGTAAGCCCTCCCGTATCGTAGTTATCTACACGACGGGGAGTCAGGCAACTATGGATGAACGAAATAG
ACAGATCGCTGAGATAGGTGCCTCACTGATTAAGCATTGGTAACTGTCAGACCAAGTTTACTCATATATA
CTTTAGATTGATTTAAAACTTCATTTTTAATTTAAAAGGATCTAGGTGAAGATCCTTTTTGATAATCTCA
TGACCAAAATCCCTTAACGTGAGTTTTCGTTCCACTGAGCGTCAGACCCCGTAGAAAAGATCAAAGGATC
TTCTTGAGATCCTTTTTTTCTGCGCGTAATCTGCTGCTTGCAAACAAAAAAACCACCGCTACCAGCGGTG
GTTTGTTTGCCGGATCAAGAGCTACCAACTCTTTTTCCGAAGGTAACTGGCTTCAGCAGAGCGCAGATAC
CAAATACTGTCCTTCTAGTGTAGCCGTAGTTAGGCCACCACTTCAAGAACTCTGTAGCACCGCCTACATA
CCTCGCTCTGCTAATCCTGTTACCAGTGGCTGCTGCCAGTGGCGATAAGTCGTGTCTTACCGGGTTGGAC
TCAAGACGATAGTTACCGGATAAGGCGCAGCGGTCGGGCTGAACGGGGGGTTCGTGCACACAGCCCAGCT
TGGAGCGAACGACCTACACCGAACTGAGATACCTACAGCGTGAGCTATGAGAAAGCGCCACGCTTCCCGA
AGGGAGAAAGGCGGACAGGTATCCGGTAAGCGGCAGGGTCGGAACAGGAGAGCGCACGAGGGAGCTTCCA
GGGGGAAACGCCTGGTATCTTTATAGTCCTGTCGGGTTTCGCCACCTCTGACTTGAGCGTCGATTTTTGT
GATGCTCGTCAGGGGGGCGGAGCCTATGGAAAAACGCCAGCAACGCGGCCTTTTTACGGTTCCTGGCCTT
TTGCTGGCCTTTTGCTCACATGT
Features (pLannotate 1.2.2; 19 found; start..end, strand, type, name):
      1..241     +  promoter       U6 promoter: RNA polymerase III promoter for human U6 snRNA
    271..346     +  misc_RNA       gRNA scaffold: guide RNA scaffold for the Streptococcus pyogenes CRISPR/Cas9 system
    353..396     +  misc_RNA       gRNA scaffold (fragment): guide RNA scaffold for the Streptococcus pyogenes CRISPR/Cas9 system
    443..728     +  enhancer       CMV enhancer: human cytomegalovirus immediate early enhancer; contains an 18-bp deletion relative to the standard CMV enhancer
    730..1007    +  promoter       chicken β-actin promoter: No description available
   1008..1236    +  intron         hybrid intron: hybrid between chicken β-actin (CBA) and minute virus of mice (MMV) introns (Gray et al., 2011)
   1374..2975    +  CDS            Cas9(N): N-terminal portion of Streptococcus pyogenes Cas9 (Zetsche et al., 2015)
   2976..5474    +  CDS            Cas9(C): C-terminal portion of Streptococcus pyogenes Cas9 (Zetsche et al., 2015)
   5475..5522    +  CDS            nucleoplasmin NLS: bipartite nuclear localization signal from nucleoplasmin
   5592..6191    +  CDS            PuroR (fragment): puromycin N-acetyltransferase; pac from Streptomyces; confers resistance to puromycin
   6225..6336    +  polyA_signal   bGH poly(A) signal: bovine growth hormone polyadenylation signal
   6441..6581    +  repeat_region  AAV2 ITR: inverted terminal repeat of adeno-associated virus serotype 2 inverted
   6586..6637    -  misc_feature   bom (fragment): basis of mobility region from pBR322
   6656..7036    +  rep_origin     M13 ori (sequence partly withheld): M13 bacteriophage origin of replication; arrow indicates direction of (+) strand synthesis
   7112..7161    -  misc_feature   bom (fragment): basis of mobility region from pBR322
   7263..7298    -  CDS            rop (fragment): Rop protein, which maintains plasmids at low copy number; rop
   7393..7497    +  promoter       AmpR promoter: bla
   7498..8358    +  CDS            AmpR: β-lactamase; bla; confers resistance to ampicillin, carbenicillin, and related antibiotics
   8529..9117    +  rep_origin     ori: high-copy-number ColE1/pMB1/pBR322/pUC origin of replication
