[The description below was written by a language model from this plasmid's Addgene catalogue record and pLannotate feature annotations shown in this document.]
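Description:
pX459-dNrg1 is an all-in-one mammalian CRISPR/Cas9 knockout plasmid built on the pX459 backbone and designed to disrupt the dog (canine) Nrg1 gene, which encodes an EGFR-family ligand. It is maintained in E. coli through a high-copy ColE1/pUC-type origin and an ampicillin resistance gene (β-lactamase with its own promoter). The backbone also carries an M13/f1-type phage origin and a single AAV2 inverted terminal repeat left over from the vector lineage. Short annotated bom and rop fragments are likely just residual backbone sequence. The sequence record is about 9.2 kb, in line with the catalogued total size, although the listed backbone and insert sizes do not add up neatly to that figure.

The plasmid carries two expression units. A human U6 RNA polymerase III promoter drives a single guide RNA made up of the Nrg1-targeting spacer, cloned between the promoter and the Streptococcus pyogenes gRNA scaffold through sites recorded as BsmBI. A partial second copy of the scaffold is annotated just downstream. The second unit uses a hybrid CMV enhancer/chicken β-actin promoter with a chimeric intron to express S. pyogenes Cas9. The annotation tool splits Cas9 into N- and C-terminal portions, but they are contiguous, and a nucleoplasmin nuclear localization signal follows at the C-terminus. A puromycin N-acetyltransferase coding sequence and a bovine growth hormone polyadenylation signal complete the unit. The element linking Cas9 to the puromycin marker is not annotated.

After transfection, puromycin selection enriches for cells that express Cas9 and the guide. The associated publication indicates the plasmid was used to study redundancy among EGFR ligands in ERK activation waves during collective cell migration.
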