Addgene plasmid #173696: pX459-dNrg1
Purpose: A knockout vector for the dog Nrg1.
Depositing lab: Michiyuki Matsuda. Depositing organization: Kyoto University, Graduate School of Biostudies. Publication: Redundant roles of EGFR ligands in the ERK activation waves during collective cell migration. Lin S, Hirayama D, Maryu G, Matsuda K, Hino N, Deguchi E, Aoki K, Iwamoto R, Terai K, Matsuda M. Life Sci Alliance. 2021 Oct 19;5(1). pii: 5/1/e202101206. doi: 10.26508/lsa.202101206. Print 2022 Jan. PubMed 34667080.
Backbone
  Vector backbone: pX459
  Backbone manufacturer: https://www.addgene.org/48139/
  Backbone size w/o insert (bp): 3200
  Total vector size (bp): 9200
  Vector type: Mammalian Expression, CRISPR
  Selectable markers: Puromycin
Growth in bacteria
  Bacterial resistance: Ampicillin, 100 μg/mL
  Growth temperature: 37°C
  Growth strain: DH5alpha
  Copy number: Unknown
Gene/Insert
  Gene/Insert name: A gRNA targeting the dog Nrg1 gene and the cDNA of CRISPR-Cas9
  Insert size (bp): 5000
  Cloning method: Restriction Enzyme; 5′ cloning site BsmBI (unknown if destroyed); 3′ cloning site BsmBI (unknown if destroyed)
  Sequencing primers: 5′ TTTATGGCGAGGCGGCGG
Terms and licenses: Academic/Nonprofit Terms; Industry Terms: Not Available to Industry
How to cite: pX459-dNrg1 was a gift from Michiyuki Matsuda (Addgene plasmid # 173696 ; http://n2t.net/addgene:173696 ; RRID:Addgene_173696)
