>Addgene plasmid #173696 | pX459-dNrg1 | addgene partial sequence | sequence record 340292 | Addgene Partial NGS Result
CGCCTGGTATCTTTATAGTCCTGTCGGGTTTCGCCACCTCTGACTTGAGCGTCGATTTTTGTGATGCTCG
TCAGGGGGGCGGAGCCTATGGAAAAACGCCAGCAACGCGGCCTTTTTACGGTTCCTGGCCTTTTGCTGGC
CTTTTGCTCACATGTGAGGGCCTATTTCCCATGATTCCTTCATATTTGCATATACGATACAAGGCTGTTA
GAGAGATAATTGGAATTAATTTGACTGTAAACACAAAGATATTAGTACAAAATACGTGACGTAGAAAGTA
ATAATTTCTTGGGTAGTTTGCAGTTTTAAAATTATGTTTTAAAATGGACTATCATATGCTTACCGTAACT
TGAAAGTATTTCGATTTCTTGGCTTTATATATCTTGTGGAAAGGACGAAACACCGGAATGGAGGCGAGTG
CTTCAGTTTTAGAGCTAGAAATAGCAAGTTAAAATAAGGCTAGTCCGTTATCAACTTGAAAAAGTGGCAC
CGAGTCGGTGCTTTTTTGTTTTAGAGCTAGAAATAGCAAGTTAAAATAAGGCTAGTCCGTTTTTAGCGCG
TGCGCCAATTCTGCAGACAAATGGCTCTAGAGGTACCCGTTACATAACTTACGGTAAATGGCCCGCCTGG
CTGACCGCCCAACGACCCCCGCCCATTGACGTCAATAGTAACGCCAATAGGGACTTTCCATTGACGTCAA
TGGGTGGAGTATTTACGGTAAACTGCCCACTTGGCAGTACATCAAGTGTATCATATGCCAAGTACGCCCC
CTATTGACGTCAATGACGGTAAATGGCCCGCCTGGCATTGTGCCCAGTACATGACCTTATGGGACTTTCC
TACTTGGCAGTACATCTACGTATTAGTCATCGCTATTACCATGGTCGAGGTGAGCCCCACGTTCTGCTTC
ACTCTCCCCATCTCCCCCCCCTCCCCACCCCCAATTTTGTATTTATTTATTTTTTAATTATTTTGTGCAG
CGATGGGGGCGGGGGGGGGGGCGGGGCGGGGCGAGGCGGAGAGGTGCGGCGGCAGCCAATCAGAGCGGCG
CGCTCCGAAAGTTTCCTTTTATGGCGAGGCGGCGGCGGCGGCGGCCCTATAAAAAGCGAAGCGCGCGGCG
GGCGGGAGTCGCTGCGCGCTGCCTTCGCCCCGTGCCCCGCTCCGCCGCCGCCTCGCGCCGCCCGCCCCGG
CTCTGACTGACCGCGTTACTCCCACAGGTGAGCGGGCGGGACGGCCCTTCTCCTCCGGGCTGTAATTAGC
TGAGCAAGAGGTAAGGGTTTAAGGGATGGTTGGTTGGTGGGGTATTAATGTTTAATTACCTGGAGCACCT
GCCTGAAATCACTTTTTTTCAGGTTGGACCGGTGCCACCATGGACTATAAGGACCACGACGGAGACTACA
AGGATCATGATATTGATTACAAAGACGATGACGATAAGATGGCCCCAAAGAAGAAGCGGAAGGTCGGTAT
CCACGGAGTCCCAGCAGCCGACAAGAAGTACAGCATCGGCCTGGACATCGGCACCAACTCTGTGGGCTGG
GCCGTGATCACCGACGAGTACAAGGTGCCCAGCAAGAAATTCAAGGTGCTGGGCAACACCGACCGGCACA
GCATCAAGAAGAACCTGATCGGAGCCCTGCTGTTCGACAGCGGCGAAACAGCCGAGGCCACCCGGCTGAA
GAGAACCGCCAGAAGAAGATACACCAGACGGAAGAACCGGATCTGCTATCTGCAAGAGATCTTCAGCAAC
GAGATGGCCAAGGTGGACGACAGCTTCTTCCACAGACTGGAAGAGTCCTTCCTGGTGGAAGAGGATAAGA
AGCACGAGCGGCACCCCATCTTCGGCAACATCGTGGACGAGGTGGCCTACCACGAGAAGTACCCCACCAT
CTACCACCTGAGAAAGAAACTGGTGGACAGCACCGACAAGGCCGACCTGCGGCTGATCTATCTGGCCCTG
GCCCACATGATCAAGTTCCGGGGCCACTTCCTGATCGAGGGCGACCTGAACCCCGACAACAGCGACGTGG
ACAAGCTGTTCATCCAGCTGGTGCAGACCTACAACCAGCTGTTCGAGGAAAACCCCATCAACGCCAGCGG
CGTGGACGCCAAGGCCATCCTGTCTGCCAGACTGAGCAAGAGCAGACGGCTGGAAAATCTGATCGCCCAG
CTGCCCGGCGAGAAGAAGAATGGCCTGTTCGGAAACCTGATTGCCCTGAGCCTGGGCCTGACCCCCAACT
TCAAGAGCAACTTCGACCTGGCCGAGGATGCCAAACTGCAGCTGAGCAAGGACACCTACGACGACGACCT
GGACAACCTGCTGGCCCAGATCGGCGACCAGTACGCCGACCTGTTTCTGGCCGCCAAGAACCTGTCCGAC
GCCATCCTGCTGAGCGACATCCTGAGAGTGAACACCGAGATCACCAAGGCCCCCCTGAGCGCCTCTATGA
TCAAGAGATACGACGAGCACCACCAGGACCTGACCCTGCTGAAAGCTCTCGTGCGGCAGCAGCTGCCTGA
GAAGTACAAAGAGATTTTCTTCGACCAGAGCAAGAACGGCTACGCCGGCTACATTGACGGCGGAGCCAGC
CAGGAAGAGTTCTACAAGTTCATCAAGCCCATCCTGGAAAAGATGGACGGCACCGAGGAACTGCTCGTGA
AGCTGAACAGAGAGGACCTGCTGCGGAAGCAGCGGACCTTCGACAACGGCAGCATCCCCCACCAGATCCA
CCTGGGAGAGCTGCACGCCATTCTGCGGCGGCAGGAAGATTTTTACCCATTCCTGAAGGACAACCGGGAA
AAGATCGAGAAGATCCTGACCTTCCGCATCCCCTACTACGTGGGCCCTCTGGCCAGGGGAAACAGCAGAT
TCGCCTGGATGACCAGAAAGAGCGAGGAAACCATCACCCCCTGGAACTTCGAGGAAGTGGTGGACAAGGG
CGCTTCCGCCCAGAGCTTCATCGAGCGGATGACCAACTTCGATAAGAACCTGCCCAACGAGAAGGTGCTG
CCCAAGCACAGCCTGCTGTACGAGTACTTCACCGTGTATAACGAGCTGACCAAAGTGAAATACGTGACCG
AGGGAATGAGAAAGCCCGCCTTCCTGAGCGGCGAGCAGAAAAAGGCCATCGTGGACCTGCTGTTCAAGAC
CAACCGGAAAGTGACCGTGAAGCAGCTGAAAGAGGACTACTTCAAGAAAATCGAGTGCTTCGACTCCGTG
GAAATCTCCGGCGTGGAAGATCGGTTCAACGCCTCCCTGGGCACATACCACGATCTGCTGAAAATTATCA
AGGACAAGGACTTCCTGGACAATGAGGAAAACGAGGACATTCTGGAAGATATCGTGCTGACCCTGACACT
GTTTGAGGACAGAGAGATGATCGAGGAACGGCTGAAAACCTATGCCCACCTGTTCGACGACAAAGTGATG
AAGCAGCTGAAGCGGCGGAGATACACCGGCTGGGGCAGGCTGAGCCGGAAGCTGATCAACGGCATCCGGG
ACAAGCAGTCCGGCAAGACAATCCTGGATTTCCTGAAGTCCGACGGCTTCGCCAACAGAAACTTCATGCA
GCTGATCCACGACGACAGCCTGACCTTTAAAGAGGACATCCAGAAAGCCCAGGTGTCCGGCCAGGGCGAT
AGCCTGCACGAGCACATTGCCAATCTGGCCGGCAGCCCCGCCATTAAGAAGGGCATCCTGCAGACAGTGA
AGGTGGTGGACGAGCTCGTGAAAGTGATGGGCCGGCACAAGCCCGAGAACATCGTGATCGAAATGGCCAG
AGAGAACCAGACCACCCAGAAGGGACAGAAGAACAGCCGCGAGAGAATGAAGCGGATCGAAGAGGGCATC
AAAGAGCTGGGCAGCCAGATCCTGAAAGAACACCCCGTGGAAAACACCCAGCTGCAGAACGAGAAGCTGT
ACCTGTACTACCTGCAGAATGGGCGGGATATGTACGTGGACCAGGAACTGGACATCAACCGGCTGTCCGA
CTACGATGTGGACCATATCGTGCCTCAGAGCTTTCTGAAGGACGACTCCATCGACAACAAGGTGCTGACC
AGAAGCGACAAGAACCGGGGCAAGAGCGACAACGTGCCCTCCGAAGAGGTCGTGAAGAAGATGAAGAACT
ACTGGCGGCAGCTGCTGAACGCCAAGCTGATTACCCAGAGAAAGTTCGACAATCTGACCAAGGCCGAGAG
AGGCGGCCTGAGCGAACTGGATAAGGCCGGCTTCATCAAGAGACAGCTGGTGGAAACCCGGCAGATCACA
AAGCACGTGGCACAGATCCTGGACTCCCGGATGAACACTAAGTACGACGAGAATGACAAGCTGATCCGGG
AAGTGAAAGTGATCACCCTGAAGTCCAAGCTGGTGTCCGATTTCCGGAAGGATTTCCAGTTTTACAAAGT
GCGCGAGATCAACAACTACCACCACGCCCACGACGCCTACCTGAACGCCGTCGTGGGAACCGCCCTGATC
AAAAAGTACCCTAAGCTGGAAAGCGAGTTCGTGTACGGCGACTACAAGGTGTACGACGTGCGGAAGATGA
TCGCCAAGAGCGAGCAGGAAATCGGCAAGGCTACCGCCAAGTACTTCTTCTACAGCAACATCATGAACTT
TTTCAAGACCGAGATTACCCTGGCCAACGGCGAGATCCGGAAGCGGCCTCTGATCGAGACAAACGGCGAA
ACCGGGGAGATCGTGTGGGATAAGGGCCGGGATTTTGCCACCGTGCGGAAAGTGCTGAGCATGCCCCAAG
TGAATATCGTGAAAAAGACCGAGGTGCAGACAGGCGGCTTCAGCAAAGAGTCTATCCTGCCCAAGAGGAA
CAGCGATAAGCTGATCGCCAGAAAGAAGGACTGGGACCCTAAGAAGTACGGCGGCTTCGACAGCCCCACC
GTGGCCTATTCTGTGCTGGTGGTGGCCAAAGTGGAAAAGGGCAAGTCCAAGAAACTGAAGAGTGTGAAAG
AGCTGCTGGGGATCACCATCATGGAAAGAAGCAGCTTCGAGAAGAATCCCATCGACTTTCTGGAAGCCAA
GGGCTACAAAGAAGTGAAAAAGGACCTGATCATCAAGCTGCCTAAGTACTCCCTGTTCGAGCTGGAAAAC
GGCCGGAAGAGAATGCTGGCCTCTGCCGGCGAACTGCAGAAGGGAAACGAACTGGCCCTGCCCTCCAAAT
ATGTGAACTTCCTGTACCTGGCCAGCCACTATGAGAAGCTGAAGGGCTCCCCCGAGGATAATGAGCAGAA
ACAGCTGTTTGTGGAACAGCACAAGCACTACCTGGACGAGATCATCGAGCAGATCAGCGAGTTCTCCAAG
AGAGTGATCCTGGCCGACGCTAATCTGGACAAAGTGCTGTCCGCCTACAACAAGCACCGGGATAAGCCCA
TCAGAGAGCAGGCCGAGAATATCATCCACCTGTTTACCCTGACCAATCTGGGAGCCCCTGCCGCCTTCAA
GTACTTTGACACCACCATCGACCGGAAGAGGTACACCAGCACCAAAGAGGTGCTGGACGCCACCCTGATC
CACCAGAGCATCACCGGCCTGTACGAGACACGGATCGACCTGTCTCAGCTGGGAGGCGACAAAAGGCCGG
CGGCCACGAAAAAGGCCGGCCAGGCAAAAAAGAAAAAGGAATTCGGCAGTGGAGAGGGCAGAGGAAGTCT
GCTAACATGCGGTGACGTCGAGGAGAATCCTGGCCCAATGACCGAGTACAAGCCCACGGTGCGCCTCGCC
ACCCGCGACGACGTCCCCAGGGCCGTACGCACCCTCGCCGCCGCGTTCGCCGACTACCCCGCCACGCGCC
ACACCGTCGATCCGGACCGCCACATCGAGCGGGTCACCGAGCTGCAAGAACTCTTCCTCACGCGCGTCGG
GCTCGACATCGGCAAGGTGTGGGTCGCGGACGACGGCGCCGCGGTGGCGGTCTGGACCACGCCGGAGAGC
GTCGAAGCGGGGGCGGTGTTCGCCGAGATCGGCCCGCGCATGGCCGAGTTGAGCGGTTCCCGGCTGGCCG
CGCAGCAACAGATGGAAGGCCTCCTGGCGCCGCACCGGCCCAAGGAGCCCGCGTGGTTCCTGGCCACCGT
CGGCGTCTCGCCCGACCACCAGGGCAAGGGTCTGGGCAGCGCCGTCGTGCTCCCCGGAGTGGAGGCGGCC
GAGCGCGCCGGGGTGCCCGCCTTCCTGGAGACCTCCGCGCCCCACAACCTCCCCTTCTACGAGCGGCTCG
GCTTCACCGTCACCGCCGACGTCGAGGTGCCCGAAGGACCGCGCACCTGGTGCATGACCCGCAAGCCCGG
TGCCTGAGAATTCTAACTAGAGCTCGCTGATCAGCCTCGACTGTGCCTTCTAGTTGCCAGCCATCTGTTG
TTTGCCCCTCCCCCGTGCCTTCCTTGACCCTGGAAGGTGCCACTCCCACTGTCCTTTCCTAATAAAATGA
GGAAATTGCATCGCATTGTCTGAGTAGGTGTCATTCTATTCTGGGGGGTGGGGTGGGGCAGGACAGCAAG
GGGGAGGATTGGGAAGAGAATAGCAGGCATGCTGGGGAGCGGCCGCAGGAACCCCTAGTGATGGAGTTGG
CCACTCCCTCTCTGCGCGCTCGCTCGCTCACTGAGGCCGGGCGACCAAAGGTCGCCCGACGCCCGGGCTT
TGCCCGGGCGGCCTCAGTGAGCGAGCGAGCGCGCAGCTGCCTGCAGGGGCGCCTGATGCGGTATTTTCTC
CTTACGCATCTGTGCGGTATTTCACACCGCATA
[95 nt withheld, positions 6754-6848]
T
[46 nt withheld, positions 6850-6895]
C
[141 nt withheld, positions 6897-7037]
CCTTTGACGTTGGAGTCCACGTTCTTT
[37 nt withheld, positions 7065-7101]
ACTCTATCTCGGGCTATTCTTTTGATTTATAAGGGATTTTGCCGATTTCGGTCTATTGGTTAAAAAATGA
GCTGATTTAACAAAAATTTAACGCGAATTTTAACAAAATATTAACGTTTACAATTTTATGGTGCACTCTC
AGTACAATCTGCTCTGATGCCGCATAGTTAAGCCAGCCCCGACACCCGCCAACACCCGCTGACGCGCCCT
GACGGGCTTGTCTGCTCCCGGCATCCGCTTACAGACAAGCTGTGACCGTCTCCGGGAGCTGCATGTGTCA
GAGGTTTTCACCGTCATCACCGAAACGCGCGAGACGAAAGGGCCTCGTGATACGCCTATTTTTATAGGTT
AATGTCATGATAATAATGGTTTCTTAGACGTCAGGTGGCACTTTTCGGGGAAATGTGCGCGGAACCCCTA
TTTGTTTATTTTTCTAAATACATTCAAATATGTATCCGCTCATGAGACAATAACCCTGATAAATGCTTCA
ATAATATTGAAAAAGGAAGAGTATGAGTATTCAACATTTCCGTGTCGCCCTTATTCCCTTTTTTGCGGCA
TTTTGCCTTCCTGTTTTTGCTCACCCAGAAACGCTGGTGAAAGTAAAAGATGCTGAAGATCAGTTGGGTG
CACGAGTGGGTTACATCGAACTGGATCTCAACAGCGGTAAGATCCTTGAGAGTTTTCGCCCCGAAGAACG
TTTTCCAATGATGAGCACTTTTAAAGTTCTGCTATGTGGCGCGGTATTATCCCGTATTGACGCCGGGCAA
GAGCAACTCGGTCGCCGCATACACTATTCTCAGAATGACTTGGTTGAGTACTCACCAGTCACAGAAAAGC
ATCTTACGGATGGCATGACAGTAAGAGAATTATGCAGTGCTGCCATAACCATGAGTGATAACACTGCGGC
CAACTTACTTCTGACAACGATCGGAGGACCGAAGGAGCTAACCGCTTTTTTGCACAACATGGGGGATCAT
GTAACTCGCCTTGATCGTTGGGAACCGGAGCTGAATGAAGCCATACCAAACGACGAGCGTGACACCACGA
TGCCTGTAGCAATGGCAACAACGTTGCGCAAACTATTAACTGGCGAACTACTTACTCTAGCTTCCCGGCA
ACAATTAATAGACTGGATGGAGGCGGATAAAGTTGCAGGACCACTTCTGCGCTCGGCCCTTCCGGCTGGC
TGGTTTATTGCTGATAAATCTGGAGCCGGTGAGCGTGGAAGCCGCGGTATCATTGCAGCACTGGGGCCAG
ATGGTAAGCCCTCCCGTATCGTAGTTATCTACACGACGGGGAGTCAGGCAACTATGGATGAACGAAATAG
ACAGATCGCTGAGATAGGTGCCTCACTGATTAAGCATTGGTAACTGTCAGACCAAGTTTACTCATATATA
CTTTAGATTGATTTAAAACTTCATTTTTAATTTAAAAGGATCTAGGTGAAGATCCTTTTTGATAATCTCA
TGACCAAAATCCCTTAACGTGAGTTTTCGTTCCACTGAGCGTCAGACCCCGTAGAAAAGATCAAAGGATC
TTCTTGAGATCCTTTTTTTCTGCGCGTAATCTGCTGCTTGCAAACAAAAAAACCACCGCTACCAGCGGTG
GTTTGTTTGCCGGATCAAGAGCTACCAACTCTTTTTCCGAAGGTAACTGGCTTCAGCAGAGCGCAGATAC
CAAATACTGTTCTTCTAGTGTAGCCGTAGTTAGGCCACCACTTCAAGAACTCTGTAGCACCGCCTACATA
CCTCGCTCTGCTAATCCTGTTACCAGTGGCTGCTGCCAGTGGCGATAAGTCGTGTCTTACCGGGTTGGAC
TCAAGACGATAGTTACCGGATAAGGCGCAGCGGTCGGGCTGAACGGGGGGTTCGTGCACACAGCCCAGCT
TGGAGCGAACGACCTACACCGAACTGAGATACCTACAGCGTGAGCTATGAGAAAGCGCCACGCTTCCCGA
AGGGAGAAAGGCGGACAGGTATCCGGTAAGCGGCAGGGTCGGAACAGGAGAGCGCACGAGGGAGCTTCCA
GGGGGAAA
